>Addgene plasmid #127686 | OphA-delta C6-Y98F | addgene full sequence | sequence record 250740 | Addgene NGS Result
TGGCGAATGGG
[124 nt withheld, positions 12-135]
C
[91 nt withheld, positions 137-227]
A
[49 nt withheld, positions 229-277]
CCTTTGACGTTGGAGTCCACGTTCTTT
[37 nt withheld, positions 305-341]
ACCCTATCTCGGTCTATTCTTTTGATTTATAAGGGATTTTGCCGATTTCGGCCTATTGGTTAAAAAATGA
GCTGATTTAACAAAAATTTAACGCGAATTTTAACAAAATATTAACGCTTACAATTTAGGTGGCACTTTTC
GGGGAAATGTGCGCGGAACCCCTATTTGTTTATTTTTCTAAATACATTCAAATATGTATCCGCTCATGAA
TTAATTCTTAGAAAAACTCATCGAGCATCAAATGAAACTGCAATTTATTCATATCAGGATTATCAATACC
ATATTTTTGAAAAAGCCGTTTCTGTAATGAAGGAGAAAACTCACCGAGGCAGTTCCATAGGATGGCAAGA
TCCTGGTATCGGTCTGCGATTCCGACTCGTCCAACATCAATACAACCTATTAATTTCCCCTCGTCAAAAA
TAAGGTTATCAAGTGAGAAATCACCATGAGTGACGACTGAATCCGGTGAGAATGGCAAAAGTTTATGCAT
TTCTTTCCAGACTTGTTCAACAGGCCAGCCATTACGCTCGTCATCAAAATCACTCGCATCAACCAAACCG
TTATTCATTCGTGATTGCGCCTGAGCGAGACGAAATACGCGATCGCTGTTAAAAGGACAATTACAAACAG
GAATCGAATGCAACCGGCGCAGGAACACTGCCAGCGCATCAACAATATTTTCACCTGAATCAGGATATTC
TTCTAATACCTGGAATGCTGTTTTCCCGGGGATCGCAGTGGTGAGTAACCATGCATCATCAGGAGTACGG
ATAAAATGCTTGATGGTCGGAAGAGGCATAAATTCCGTCAGCCAGTTTAGTCTGACCATCTCATCTGTAA
CATCATTGGCAACGCTACCTTTGCCATGTTTCAGAAACAACTCTGGCGCATCGGGCTTCCCATACAATCG
ATAGATTGTCGCACCTGATTGCCCGACATTATCGCGAGCCCATTTATACCCATATAAATCAGCATCCATG
TTGGAATTTAATCGCGGCCTAGAGCAAGACGTTTCCCGTTGAATATGGCTCATAACACCCCTTGTATTAC
TGTTTATGTAAGCAGACAGTTTTATTGTTCATGACCAAAATCCCTTAACGTGAGTTTTCGTTCCACTGAG
CGTCAGACCGTAGAAAAGATCAAAGGATCTTCTTGAGATCCTTTTTTTCTGCGCGTAATCTGCTGCTTGC
AAACAAAAAAACCACCGCTACCAGCGGTGGTTTGTTTGCCGGATCAAGAGCTACCAACTCTTTTTCCGAA
GGTAACTGGCTTCAGCAGAGCGCAGATACCAAATACTGTCCTTCTAGTGTAGCCGTAGTTAGGCCACCAC
TTCAAGAACTCTGTAGCACCGCCTACATACCTCGCTCTGCTAATCCTGTTACCAGTGGCTGCTGCCAGTG
GCGATAAGTCGTGTCTTACCGGGTTGGACTCAAGACGATAGTTACCGGATAAGGCGCAGCGGTCGGGCTG
AACGGGGGGTTCGTGCACACAGCCCAGCTTGGAGCGAACGACCTACACCGAACTGAGATACCTACAGCGT
GAGCTATGAGAAAGCGCCACGCTTCCCGAAGGGAGAAAGGCGGACAGGTATCCGGTAAGCGGCAGGGTCG
GAACAGGAGAGCGCACGAGGGAGCTTCCAGGGGGAAACGCCTGGTATCTTTATAGTCCTGTCGGGTTTCG
CCACCTCTGACTTGAGCGTCGATTTTTGTGATGCTCGTCAGGGGGGCGGAGCCTATGGAAAAACGCCAGC
AACGCGGCCTTTTTACGGTTCCTGGCCTTTTGCTGGCCTTTTGCTCACATGTTCTTTCCTGCGTTATCCC
CTGATTCTGTGGATAACCGTATTACCGCCTTTGAGTGAGCTGATACCGCTCGCCGCAGCCGAACGACCGA
GCGCAGCGAGTCAGTGAGCGAGGAAGCGGAAGAGCGCCTGATGCGGTATTTTCTCCTTACGCATCTGTGC
GGTATTTCACACCGCAATGGTGCACTCTCAGTACAATCTGCTCTGATGCCGCATAGTTAAGCCAGTATAC
ACTCCGCTATCGCTACGTGACTGGGTCATGGCTGCGCCCCGACACCCGCCAACACCCGCTGACGCGCCCT
GACGGGCTTGTCTGCTCCCGGCATCCGCTTACAGACAAGCTGTGACCGTCTCCGGGAGCTGCATGTGTCA
GAGGTTTTCACCGTCATCACCGAAACGCGCGAGGCAGCTGCGGTAAAGCTCATCAGCGTGGTCGTGAAGC
GATTCACAGATGTCTGCCTGTTCATCCGCGTCCAGCTCGTTGAGTTTCTCCAGAAGCGTTAATGTCTGGC
TTCTGATAAAGCGGGCCATGTTAAGGGCGGTTTTTTCCTGTTTGGTCACTGATGCCTCCGTGTAAGGGGG
ATTTCTGTTCATGGGGGTAATGATACCGATGAAACGAGAGAGGATGCTCACGATACGGGTTACTGATGAT
GAACATGCCCGGTTACTGGAACGTTGTGAGGGTAAACAACTGGCGGTATGGATGCGGCGGGACCAGAGAA
AAATCACTCAGGGTCAATGCCAGCGCTTCGTTAATACAGATGTAGGTGTTCCACAGGGTAGCCAGCAGCA
TCCTGCGATGCAGATCCGGAACATAATGGTGCAGGGCGCTGACTTCCGCGTTTCCAGACTTTACGAAACA
CGGAAACCGAAGACCATTCATGTTGTTGCTCAGGTCGCAGACGTTTTGCAGCAGCAGTCGCTTCACGTTC
GCTCGCGTATCGGTGATTCATTCTGCTAACCAGTAAGGCAACCCCGCCAGCCTAGCCGGGTCCTCAACGA
CAGGAGCACGATCATGCGCACCCGTGGGGCCGCCATGCCGGCGATAATGGCCTGCTTCTCGCCGAAACGT
TTGGTGGCGGGACCAGTGACGAAGGCTTGAGCGAGGGCGTGCAAGATTCCGAATACCGCAAGCGACAGGC
CGATCATCGTCGCGCTCCAGCGAAAGCGGTCCTCGCCGAAAATGACCCAGAGCGCTGCCGGCACCTGTCC
TACGAGTTGCATGATAAAGAAGACAGTCATAAGTGCGGCGACGATAGTCATGCCCCGCGCCCACCGGAAG
GAGCTGACTGGGTTGAAGGCTCTCAAGGGCATCGGTCGAGATCCCGGTGCCTAATGAGTGAGCTAACTTA
CATTAATTGCGTTGCGCTCACTGCCCGCTTTCCAGTCGGGAAACCTGTCGTGCCAGCTGCATTAATGAAT
CGGCCAACGCGCGGGGAGAGGCGGTTTGCGTATTGGGCGCCAGGGTGGTTTTTCTTTTCACCAGTGAGAC
GGGCAACAGCTGATTGCCCTTCACCGCCTGGCCCTGAGAGAGTTGCAGCAAGCGGTCCACGCTGGTTTGC
CCCAGCAGGCGAAAATCCTGTTTGATGGTGGTTAACGGCGGGATATAACATGAGCTGTCTTCGGTATCGT
CGTATCCCACTACCGAGATATCCGCACCAACGCGCAGCCCGGACTCGGTAATGGCGCGCATTGCGCCCAG
CGCCATCTGATCGTTGGCAACCAGCATCGCAGTGGGAACGATGCCCTCATTCAGCATTTGCATGGTTTGT
TGAAAACCGGACATGGCACTCCAGTCGCCTTCCCGTTCCGCTATCGGCTGAATTTGATTGCGAGTGAGAT
ATTTATGCCAGCCAGCCAGACGCAGACGCGCCGAGACAGAACTTAATGGGCCCGCTAACAGCGCGATTTG
CTGGTGACCCAATGCGACCAGATGCTCCACGCCCAGTCGCGTACCGTCTTCATGGGAGAAAATAATACTG
TTGATGGGTGTCTGGTCAGAGACATCAAGAAATAACGCCGGAACATTAGTGCAGGCAGCTTCCACAGCAA
TGGCATCCTGGTCATCCAGCGGATAGTTAATGATCAGCCCACTGACGCGTTGCGCGAGAAGATTGTGCAC
CGCCGCTTTACAGGCTTCGACGCCGCTTCGTTCTACCATCGACACCACCACGCTGGCACCCAGTTGATCG
GCGCGAGATTTAATCGCCGCGACAATTTGCGACGGCGCGTGCAGGGCCAGACTGGAGGTGGCAACGCCAA
TCAGCAACGACTGTTTGCCCGCCAGTTGTTGTGCCACGCGGTTGGGAATGTAATTCAGCTCCGCCATCGC
CGCTTCCACTTTTTCCCGCGTTTTCGCAGAAACGTGGCTGGCCTGGTTCACCACGCGGGAAACGGTCTGA
TAAGAGACACCGGCATACTCTGCGACATCGTATAACGTTACTGGTTTCACATTCACCACCCTGAATTGAC
TCTCTTCCGGGCGCTATCATGCCATACCGCGAAAGGTTTTGCGCCATTCGATGGTGTCCGGGATCTCGAC
GCTCTCCCTTATGCGACTCCTGCATTAGGAAGCAGCCCAGTAGTAGGTTGAGGCCGTTGAGCACCGCCGC
CGCAAGGAATGGTGCATGCAAGGAGATGGCGCCCAACAGTCCCCCGGCCACGGGGCCTGCCACCATACCC
ACGCCGAAACAAGCGCTCATGAGCCCGAAGTGGCGAGCCCGATCTTCCCCATCGGTGATGTCGGCGATAT
AGGCGCCAGCAACCGCACCTGTGGCGCCGGTGATGCCGGCCACGATGCGTCCGGCGTAGAGGATCGAGAT
CTCGATCCCGCGAAATTAATACGACTCACTATAGGGGAATTGTGAGCGGATAACAATTCCCCTCTAGAAA
TAATTTTGTTTAACTTTAAGAAGGAGATATACATATGGAGCATCATCATCATCATCATCATCATGAGAAT
CTGTATTTCCAGGGCACTTCCACTCAGACCAAAGCTGGCTCACTCACCATCGTCGGTACCGGTATCGAGA
GTATCGGACAAATGACGCTTCAGGCGTTGTCCTACATCGAAGCCGCCGCGAAGGTTTTCTACTGCGTCAT
CGACCCCGCCACTGAGGCATTCATCCTCACCAAGAACAAGAACTGCGTTGACTTGTATCAGTATTACGAC
AATGGCAAGTCCAGATTGAACACTTACACCCAAATGTCAGAGCTCATGGTCAGGGAAGTCCGCAAGGGCC
TCGATGTCGTGGGCGTCTTCTTCGGCCACCCAGGAGTGTTCGTGAACCCGTCTCACCGAGCTCTGGCTAT
CGCCAAGAGTGAAGGCTACCGAGCGAGGATGCTTCCAGGCGTGTCTGCGGAAGATTGTCTCTTCGCGGAC
TTGTGCATTGATCCTTCGAACCCGGGTTGCCTGACCTACGAGGCATCGGATTTCCTGATCAGGGATCGCC
CGGTCAGCATCCACAGTCACTTGGTCCTGTTCCAAGTCGGATGCGTCGGTATCGCCGACTTCAACTTCAC
TGGATTCGACAACAACAAATTCGGCGTTCTCGTCGACCGTCTCGAGCAAGAATACGGCGCCGAGCACCCT
GTCGTCCATTACATCGCAGCTATGATGCCACACCAAGACCCAGTCACCGATAAATACACCGTCGCGCAGC
TCCGTGAGCCCGAGATCGCGAAGCGTGTTGGCGGTGTCTCGACTTTCTACATCCCTCCCAAGGCCAGGAA
AGCATCGAACTTGGACATCATAAGGCGCCTAGAGCTCTTGCCTGCTGGGCAAGTTCCCGACAAGAAAGCG
CGTATTTACCCGGCCAACCAGTGGGAGCCCGATGTTCCCGAAGTCGAACCCTACAGACCATCTGACCAGG
CTGCCATCGCTCAGTTGGCTGACCACGCTCCTCCTGAGCAATATCAACCTCTTGCTACTTCGAAAGCCAT
GTCTGATGTTATGACGAAGTTGGCTTTGGATCCCAAGGCACTCGCCGACTACAAAGCTGATCACCGCGCC
TTTGCTCAATCTGTCCCCGACTTGACGCCTCAGGAGCGTGCGGCTTTGGAGCTCGGTGATTCGTGGGCTA
TTCGTTGCGCGATGAAGAATATGCCCTCGTCGCTCTTGGACGCTGCTCGTGAATCCGGCGAAGAGGCATC
CCAAAACGGTTTCCCATGGGTCATCGTCGTTGGTGTTATCGGTGTCATCGGATAAGCGGCCGCACTCGAG
CACCACCACCACCACCACTGAGATCCGGCTGCTAACAAAGCCCGAAAGGAAGCTGAGTTGGCTGCTGCCA
CCGCTGAGCAATAACTAGCATAACCCCTTGGGGCCTCTAAACGGGTCTTGAGGGGTTTTTTGCTGAAAGG
AGGAACTATATCCGGAT
Features (pLannotate 1.2.2; 19 found; start..end, strand, type, name):
     12..440     +  rep_origin     f1 ori (sequence partly withheld): f1 bacteriophage origin of replication; arrow indicates direction of (+) strand synthesis
    493..550     +  promoter       AmpR promoter (fragment): bla
    559..1374    -  CDS            KanR: aminoglycoside phosphotransferase; aph(3')-Ia; confers resistance to kanamycin in bacteria or G418 (Geneticin®) in eukaryotes
   1494..2082    +  rep_origin     ori: high-copy-number ColE1/pMB1/pBR322/pUC origin of replication
   2268..2407    -  misc_feature   bom: basis of mobility region from pBR322
   2509..2700    -  CDS            rop: Rop protein, which maintains plasmids at low copy number; rop
   2717..3097    +  CDS            YPB1_ECOLX: Protein predicted: Swiss-Prot protein existence level 4. From Escherichia coli.
   3169..3460    -  CDS            TcR (fragment): tetracycline efflux protein; tet; confers resistance to tetracycline
   3475..3496    -  protein_bind   CAP binding site: CAP binding activates transcription in the presence of cAMP. E. coli catabolite activator protein
   3509..4591    -  CDS            lacI: lac repressor; lacI; The lac repressor binds to the lac operator to inhibit transcription in E. coli. This inhibition can be relieved by adding lactose or isopropyl-β-D-thiogalactopyranoside (IPTG).
   4592..4669    -  promoter       lacI promoter: lacI
   4677..4956    -  CDS            TcR (fragment): tetracycline efflux protein; tet; confers resistance to tetracycline
   4978..4996    +  promoter       T7 promoter: promoter for bacteriophage T7 RNA polymerase
   4997..5021    +  protein_bind   lac operator: The lac repressor binds to the lac operator to inhibit transcription in E. coli. This inhibition can be relieved by adding lactose or isopropyl-β-D-thiogalactopyranoside (IPTG). lac repressor encoded by lacI
   5036..5058    +  RBS            RBS: efficient ribosome binding site from bacteriophage T7 gene 10 (Olins and Rangwala, 1989)
   5071..5089    +  CDS            capTEV™ (fragment): composite tag for in vivo biotinylation, TEV protease cleavage, and 6xHis tagging
   6362..6379    +  CDS            9xHis (fragment): 9xHis affinity tag
   6389..6438    +  CDS            SET1 (fragment): solubility-enhancement tag derived from T7 phage gene 10B
   6446..6493    +  terminator     T7 terminator: transcription terminator for bacteriophage T7 RNA polymerase
