[The description below was written by a language model from this plasmid's Addgene catalogue record and pLannotate feature annotations shown in this document.]
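Description:
OphA-delta C6-Y98F is a bacterial expression plasmid built on the pET24 backbone for producing a His-tagged variant of OphA in E. coli. The insert is recorded as synthetic and carries two changes named in the record: a "delta C6" deletion (by its name, presumably removal of six C-terminal residues, though the record does not spell this out) and a Y98F point substitution. The associated publication concerns the enzymatic mechanism by which nitrogen atoms within peptide bonds are methylated, so this mutant most likely served for structural or mechanistic analysis of that activity. The record itself states the purpose only as bacterial expression of the tagged protein.

The 6.5 kb sequence shows the standard pET arrangement. A T7 promoter is followed directly by a lac operator and the T7 gene 10 ribosome binding site, then the open reading frame, and a T7 terminator closes the unit. A lacI gene with its own promoter supplies repressor, so expression depends on T7 RNA polymerase in the host and is inducible with IPTG. The OphA coding region itself was not annotated by the feature-calling software and corresponds to the unlabelled stretch between the RBS and the terminator. The catalogue lists an N-terminal His8 tag, consistent with a short fragment matching a His/TEV composite tag just after the RBS. A further His-tag fragment lies downstream of the insert, probably the backbone's C-terminal tag, and whether it is translated cannot be determined from the record. Propagation relies on a ColE1/pBR322-type origin with bom and rop, selection is by kanamycin resistance, and an f1 origin is also present. The cloning sites used are not recorded.
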