Addgene plasmid #127686: OphA-delta C6-Y98F
Purpose: Bacterial expression of His-tagged OphA-delta C6-Y98F
Depositing lab: James Naismith. Depositing organization: University of St. Andrews. Publication: A molecular mechanism for the enzymatic methylation of nitrogen atoms within peptide bonds. Song H, van der Velden NS, Shiran SL, Bleiziffer P, Zach C, Sieber R, Imani AS, Krausbeck F, Aebi M, Freeman MF, Riniker S, Kunzler M, Naismith JH. Sci Adv. 2018 Aug 24;4(8):eaat2720. doi: 10.1126/sciadv.aat2720. eCollection 2018 Aug. aat2720 PubMed 30151425.
Backbone
  Vector backbone: pET24
  Vector type: Bacterial Expression
Growth in bacteria
  Bacterial resistance: Kanamycin, 50 μg/mL
  Growth temperature: 37°C
  Growth strain: DH5alpha
  Copy number: High Copy
Gene/Insert
  Gene/Insert name: OphA-delta C6-Y98F
  Species: Synthetic
  Mutation: delta C6-Y98F
  Tag / fusion protein: His8 (N terminal on backbone)
  Cloning method: Restriction Enzyme; 5′ cloning site unknown (unknown if destroyed); 3′ cloning site unknown (unknown if destroyed)
Terms and licenses: Academic/Nonprofit Terms; Industry Terms: Not Available to Industry
How to cite: OphA-delta C6-Y98F was a gift from James Naismith (Addgene plasmid # 127686 ; http://n2t.net/addgene:127686 ; RRID:Addgene_127686)
